Addgene plasmid #224425: pET28a-AzaD
Purpose: Express AzaD in E. coli
Depositing lab: Emily Balskus. Depositing organization: Harvard University. Publication: Discovery of the Azaserine Biosynthetic Pathway Uncovers a Biological Route for alpha-Diazoester Production. Van Cura D, Ng TL, Huang J, Hager H, Hartwig JF, Keasling JD, Balskus EP. Angew Chem Int Ed Engl. 2023 Jul 10;62(28):e202304646. doi: 10.1002/anie.202304646. Epub 2023 May 31. PubMed 37151182.
Backbone
  Vector backbone: pET28a
  Backbone size w/o insert (bp): 5369
  Total vector size (bp): 8567
  Vector type: Bacterial Expression
Growth in bacteria
  Bacterial resistance: Kanamycin, 50 μg/mL
  Growth temperature: 37°C
  Growth strain: DH5alpha
  Copy number: High Copy
Gene/Insert
  Gene/Insert name: azaD
  Species: Glycomyces harbinensis ATCC 43155
  Tag / fusion protein: His6 (N terminal on backbone)
  Cloning method: Gibson Cloning
  Sequencing primers: 5′ T7; 3′ T7-term
Terms and licenses: Academic/Nonprofit Terms; Industry Terms: Not Available to Industry
How to cite: pET28a-AzaD was a gift from Emily Balskus (Addgene plasmid # 224425 ; http://n2t.net/addgene:224425 ; RRID:Addgene_224425)
