[The description below was written by a language model from this plasmid's Addgene catalogue record and pLannotate feature annotations shown in this document.]
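Description:
pET28a-AzaD is a bacterial expression plasmid built on the pET28a backbone for producing AzaD, a protein encoded by the azaD gene of the actinomycete Glycomyces harbinensis ATCC 43155, in E. coli. The associated work concerns the azaserine biosynthetic pathway, but the record does not state the enzymatic role of AzaD. The construct is about 8.6 kb, of which roughly 3.2 kb is the insert, introduced by Gibson assembly. It replicates from a pBR322/ColE1-type origin accompanied by the bom region and the rop gene. The catalogue lists it as high copy, although rop normally moderates copy number. Selection is by kanamycin through the aph(3')-Ia gene. An f1 origin is also present, along with short tetracycline-resistance remnants that are nonfunctional backbone relics.

Expression follows the standard pET arrangement. A T7 promoter with an adjacent lac operator drives the open reading frame, which is preceded by the T7 gene 10 ribosome binding site and followed by the T7 terminator. The plasmid-borne lacI gene supplies repressor, so transcription stays low until IPTG is added in a host that provides T7 RNA polymerase. AzaD is fused to the backbone's N-terminal His6 tag, followed by a thrombin cleavage site, which allows nickel-affinity purification and optional tag removal. The automated annotation labels this tag as a capTEV fragment and also detects the downstream backbone His-coding sequence just before the terminator. The record does not show whether that sequence is translated. A short match within the insert to human ACSL5, an acyl-CoA synthetase, reflects only local sequence similarity. The plasmid's stated use is recombinant expression of AzaD in E. coli.
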