Features (pLannotate 1.2.2; 21 found; start..end, strand, type, name):
      8..26      +  promoter       T7 promoter: promoter for bacteriophage T7 RNA polymerase
     27..51      +  protein_bind   lac operator: The lac repressor binds to the lac operator to inhibit transcription in E. coli. This inhibition can be relieved by adding lactose or isopropyl-β-D-thiogalactopyranoside (IPTG). lac repressor encoded by lacI
     66..88      +  RBS            RBS: efficient ribosome binding site from bacteriophage T7 gene 10 (Olins and Rangwala, 1989)
    107..123     +  CDS            capTEV™ (fragment): composite tag for in vivo biotinylation, TEV protease cleavage, and 6xHis tagging
    134..151     +  CDS            thrombin site: thrombin recognition and cleavage site
   2084..2233    +  CDS            ACSL5 (fragment): ACSL5_HUMAN - Also known as ACS5 From Homo sapiens (Human).
   3434..3451    +  CDS            9xHis (fragment): 9xHis affinity tag
   3461..3510    +  CDS            SET1 (fragment): solubility-enhancement tag derived from T7 phage gene 10B
   3518..3565    +  terminator     T7 terminator: transcription terminator for bacteriophage T7 RNA polymerase
   3602..4030    +  rep_origin     f1 ori (sequence partly withheld): f1 bacteriophage origin of replication; arrow indicates direction of (+) strand synthesis
   4083..4140    +  promoter       AmpR promoter (fragment): bla
   4149..4964    -  CDS            KanR: aminoglycoside phosphotransferase; aph(3')-Ia; confers resistance to kanamycin in bacteria or G418 (Geneticin®) in eukaryotes
   5086..5674    +  rep_origin     ori: high-copy-number ColE1/pMB1/pBR322/pUC origin of replication
   5860..5999    -  misc_feature   bom: basis of mobility region from pBR322
   6101..6292    -  CDS            rop: Rop protein, which maintains plasmids at low copy number; rop
   6309..6689    +  CDS            YPB1_ECOLX: Protein predicted: Swiss-Prot protein existence level 4. From Escherichia coli.
   6761..7052    -  CDS            TcR (fragment): tetracycline efflux protein; tet; confers resistance to tetracycline
   7067..7088    -  protein_bind   CAP binding site: CAP binding activates transcription in the presence of cAMP. E. coli catabolite activator protein
   7101..8183    -  CDS            lacI: lac repressor; lacI; The lac repressor binds to the lac operator to inhibit transcription in E. coli. This inhibition can be relieved by adding lactose or isopropyl-β-D-thiogalactopyranoside (IPTG).
   8184..8261    -  promoter       lacI promoter: lacI
   8269..8548    -  CDS            TcR (fragment): tetracycline efflux protein; tet; confers resistance to tetracycline
>Addgene plasmid #224425 | pET28a-AzaD | addgene full sequence | sequence record 443668 | Addgene NGS Result
GCGAAATTAATACGACTCACTATAGGGGAATTGTGAGCGGATAACAATTCCCCTCTAGAAATAATTTTGT
TTAACTTTAAGAAGGAGATATACCATGGGCAGCAGCCATCATCATCATCATCACAGCAGCGGCCTGGTGC
CGCGCGGCAGCCATATGACCGACACTCCCGCCGCCGTCCTCGCCGACCTCCGCGAAGCGGGCCTGTCGCT
GTCCGCCGCGGGCGGCGACCTCAGGCTCGAAGGCCCCAAGACGGCCATGACCCCCGACCTCGTCGCGAGG
CTCAAGGCCGCCAAGGCCGACCTCGTCGCGCACCTGGCCGCGTTCGAGGACGCCTTCGCGCTGACGCCCC
TGCAACGCGCCTACCTGGTCGGACGGTCCGGCCTGCTCGAACTCGGCGACGTCGCCAACCAGGTCTACCA
CGAGATCGAAGGCGCCTGGGACCTCGACCGACTGCGAAAGTCCCTTGAGGACACCGCACGGGCCCACTCG
GCGCTGCGACTGGCCGTCCTCGACGAGGACCGGCAGGCCGAGACCCCCACCCTGCCCGGCTTCACCGTAA
CGGACCTGCGCGGCCTCGACCCGAGCGAGCGGGACCGGCGCCGCGCCGCCGTCCGCGAGCGCCGCTCCCA
CCGCAGGCTCCCGGCCACCGGGCCCCTCGTCGATGCCGAGGTCTGCGTCCTCGCCGACGACCGGATGGTC
CTGTGCGTCAACCACGACGGCATGGCCGTCGACGGCATCGGCATGTTCCTCCTCTTCGGCGAATGGCACC
GCCGATACGAGACCGGCGGCGGCGACGACGCGCCGCGGATGCCCTTCCGCGCCCACGTGGCGGCGATCGA
GGCCGCGGCCGCCGGCCCCGCCTCCGCCCGCTCGCGCGAGTACTGGCGCTCGCGCCTGGACGAACTCCCT
CCCGCGCCCCGGCTGCCGCTCGCCGCCGACCCGTCCGCGATCGGCCCCACCCGGGTCGTCCAGCGCCGGG
TGGTGCTCGAGGCCGACGACTGGACCCGCCTCCAGCGCGAGATCAAGGCCGCCGGGCTCACCCCCTCGGC
CGCGCTGCTCGCCGCCTGGGCCGAGGCACTGTCCCTGTGGGGCGCCGGAAACGCGTTCACGCTCAACACC
ACCGTCTCGCAGCGCCTCCCGATCCACCCCGGCGCCTTCACCGCCGTCGGCCAGTTCTCCGACCCGCTCC
TCGTCGCCGTCCACATCGATCGGACCCGGACCTTCGCCGAACGCGCCCGCGCCCTCCAGGGCCGACTCCG
CACCGACCTCGACCACCGCCACTACTCCGGCATCGACGTCATGCGCGACCTCGCACGCCACCACTCGGAC
ACCCGCGCCGCCGCCATGCCCTACACCTTCAACTCCACACTGGACGCCATCGGCGGCGTCGACGGCTCCG
CGCTCGAATCGTTCGGCCCCGAGGTCTTCACCGTCTCCCAGACCCCGCAGGTCCACCTCGACGTGTTCGT
CCTCCAGCAGCACGGCGACCTCGTCATCCGCCTCGACGCGGTCGAAGCGCTCTTCCCGCCCGGCCTGCTC
GACGCCCTCACCGCCGGACTCGACACCCTCCTGCACCGCCTCTGCGACGCAACCGCCTGGGACGCCGAAC
GGTTCGACCTCCTGCCGGACGCGCAGCGCCGCGCCCGCAAGCGCGCCAACGACACCGAGCGGGACTTCGC
GCCCGCCATGCTCACCGACGCCTTCCTGCGGCACGCCGCGCAGCGCCCCGACGCGACCGCGATCATCACC
GCGGACGCGTCGATCACCTACGGCGACCTCCTCGCCCGCGCCGCGGGCGCCGCGACCTGGCTGCGCGACA
ACGGCGCCGGCCGCGGCGACCTCGTCGGCCTGGTGATGCGGCGCGGACCCGAGCAGATCGTCGGCATCCT
CGGCGCCCTGCTCGCCGGCGCCGCGTACGTCCCGGTCGACGCCGACCTCCCCTCGACCCGCCGCGACCGG
CTCCTGCGCGACGACCGCCTCGCCCACGTCCTCACCGACGACGACCTGGATCACGGCCTCCCGTCGCTCG
ACCTGCGCGCGGGGCCGCGCGCGGCCGCGGCCCCCGACGTGCCCGGCGCCGACCCCGGCGACCTCGCCTA
CGTCCTCTACACCTCGGGCACCACCGGCGAACCCAAGGGCGTCATGGTGACCCACCGGAACGTCGCCAAC
GTCGTCGCCGACTGCGCCGAGCGGTTCGCGATCGGCCCGGACGACCGCTTCTTCGCCATCAGCGCCTTCA
CCTTCGACCTGTCGGTGTGGGACGTCTTCGGCGCCCTGAGCGCCGGGGCCGCGCTGGTCGTCCCGGACGC
CGACCGGGCCGCCGACCCCGCGCACTGGAAGACGCTCGCCGAAGCCGCCGGAGCGACGGTGTGGAACTCG
GTTCCGGCGATCGTGCGGATGCTCGCCGACCACGACGGGTCACTGCCGCCCTCGCTGCGACTGGTCATGA
TGAGCGGCGACCGCATCCCGCCCGACCTGCCCGCCGCGCTCTACCGCGCCCGACCCGACCTGCGCGTCGT
CTCCCTCGGCGGGCCGACCGAAACGACGATCTGGAACATCTGGCATCCGATCCCGCCCGACCACCCGGCG
GACGTGCCGCTCCCGTACGGCCGCCCCAACGCCAACAACCGCGCGCACATCCGCGACGCCGACGGCAACG
ACTGCCCCGACTGGGTCCCCGGCGAGATCCTCGCCGCCGGCGCCGGCGTCACCCCCGGCTACCGGGGCGC
CCCCGACCTGACCGCCGAACGCTACGTCGACGACCGCGGCGACCGGCTCTACCGCACCGGCGACCTCGGC
CGCTACCGGCCCGACGGCACGATCGACATCCTGGGCCGCACCGACTTCCAGATCAAGGTCAACGGCCACC
GCATCGAGGCCGGCGAGGTCGAGACCCGGCTCGCGGCCCTCGACCCGGTCGCCGAGGCCGCGGTCGTGGC
CCGCAAGGGCGCCTCCGGGGCGGTCCTCGTCGCCCACCTCGTCCCCGCCGCCGGCCGGCCCCCGCTCGCC
GAGATCCGCGAGGCCCTCCGCGCCGACCTGCCCGACTACATGGTCCCGGCCGCGGTCGTGTGGCACGACC
GGCTGCCGCTCAACCGCAACCGCAAGGTCGACCGGGCCGCGCTCGCCGACGTCCCGATCGCCGAACAGGG
AGCCGAAGACCGCCCGCCCGCCGACCCCGCCGTCGAATCCAGGATCGCCGCGCTGTGGGCGAGCACGCTG
CGGGTCCCCGAGGTCGACCCCGAAGCCGACTTCACCGCCCTCGGCGGCGACTCCCTGACCGCCGCGCGCA
TCCTGACCGCCGTGCGCGCCGAGTACGGGATCGGCCTGCCGCTGGAGGCGATCTTCGCGCTCAACACCGT
GCGCGCCATGGCGGGCCACCTCACCGCCACCACCGAACGGGAGCAGCCGTAGAAGCTTGCGGCCGCACTC
GAGCACCACCACCACCACCACTGAGATCCGGCTGCTAACAAAGCCCGAAAGGAAGCTGAGTTGGCTGCTG
CCACCGCTGAGCAATAACTAGCATAACCCCTTGGGGCCTCTAAACGGGTCTTGAGGGGTTTTTTGCTGAA
AGGAGGAACTATATCCGGATTGGCGAATGGG
[124 nt withheld, positions 3602-3725]
C
[91 nt withheld, positions 3727-3817]
A
[49 nt withheld, positions 3819-3867]
CCTTTGACGTTGGAGTCCACGTTCTTT
[37 nt withheld, positions 3895-3931]
ACCCTATCTCGGTCTATTCTTTTGATTTATAAGGGATTTTGCCGATTTCGGCCTATTGGTTAAAAAATGA
GCTGATTTAACAAAAATTTAACGCGAATTTTAACAAAATATTAACGCTTACAATTTAGGTGGCACTTTTC
GGGGAAATGTGCGCGGAACCCCTATTTGTTTATTTTTCTAAATACATTCAAATATGTATCCGCTCATGAA
TTAATTCTTAGAAAAACTCATCGAGCATCAAATGAAACTGCAATTTATTCATATCAGGATTATCAATACC
ATATTTTTGAAAAAGCCGTTTCTGTAATGAAGGAGAAAACTCACCGAGGCAGTTCCATAGGATGGCAAGA
TCCTGGTATCGGTCTGCGATTCCGACTCGTCCAACATCAATACAACCTATTAATTTCCCCTCGTCAAAAA
TAAGGTTATCAAGTGAGAAATCACCATGAGTGACGACTGAATCCGGTGAGAATGGCAAAAGTTTATGCAT
TTCTTTCCAGACTTGTTCAACAGGCCAGCCATTACGCTCGTCATCAAAATCACTCGCATCAACCAAACCG
TTATTCATTCGTGATTGCGCCTGAGCGAGACGAAATACGCGATCGCTGTTAAAAGGACAATTACAAACAG
GAATCGAATGCAACCGGCGCAGGAACACTGCCAGCGCATCAACAATATTTTCACCTGAATCAGGATATTC
TTCTAATACCTGGAATGCTGTTTTCCCGGGGATCGCAGTGGTGAGTAACCATGCATCATCAGGAGTACGG
ATAAAATGCTTGATGGTCGGAAGAGGCATAAATTCCGTCAGCCAGTTTAGTCTGACCATCTCATCTGTAA
CATCATTGGCAACGCTACCTTTGCCATGTTTCAGAAACAACTCTGGCGCATCGGGCTTCCCATACAATCG
ATAGATTGTCGCACCTGATTGCCCGACATTATCGCGAGCCCATTTATACCCATATAAATCAGCATCCATG
TTGGAATTTAATCGCGGCCTAGAGCAAGACGTTTCCCGTTGAATATGGCTCATAACACCCCTTGTATTAC
TGTTTATGTAAGCAGACAGTTTTATTGTTCATGACCAAAATCCCTTAACGTGAGTTTTCGTTCCACTGAG
CGTCAGACCCCGTAGAAAAGATCAAAGGATCTTCTTGAGATCCTTTTTTTCTGCGCGTAATCTGCTGCTT
GCAAACAAAAAAACCACCGCTACCAGCGGTGGTTTGTTTGCCGGATCAAGAGCTACCAACTCTTTTTCCG
AAGGTAACTGGCTTCAGCAGAGCGCAGATACCAAATACTGTCCTTCTAGTGTAGCCGTAGTTAGGCCACC
ACTTCAAGAACTCTGTAGCACCGCCTACATACCTCGCTCTGCTAATCCTGTTACCAGTGGCTGCTGCCAG
TGGCGATAAGTCGTGTCTTACCGGGTTGGACTCAAGACGATAGTTACCGGATAAGGCGCAGCGGTCGGGC
TGAACGGGGGGTTCGTGCACACAGCCCAGCTTGGAGCGAACGACCTACACCGAACTGAGATACCTACAGC
GTGAGCTATGAGAAAGCGCCACGCTTCCCGAAGGGAGAAAGGCGGACAGGTATCCGGTAAGCGGCAGGGT
CGGAACAGGAGAGCGCACGAGGGAGCTTCCAGGGGGAAACGCCTGGTATCTTTATAGTCCTGTCGGGTTT
CGCCACCTCTGACTTGAGCGTCGATTTTTGTGATGCTCGTCAGGGGGGCGGAGCCTATGGAAAAACGCCA
GCAACGCGGCCTTTTTACGGTTCCTGGCCTTTTGCTGGCCTTTTGCTCACATGTTCTTTCCTGCGTTATC
CCCTGATTCTGTGGATAACCGTATTACCGCCTTTGAGTGAGCTGATACCGCTCGCCGCAGCCGAACGACC
GAGCGCAGCGAGTCAGTGAGCGAGGAAGCGGAAGAGCGCCTGATGCGGTATTTTCTCCTTACGCATCTGT
GCGGTATTTCACACCGCAATGGTGCACTCTCAGTACAATCTGCTCTGATGCCGCATAGTTAAGCCAGTAT
ACACTCCGCTATCGCTACGTGACTGGGTCATGGCTGCGCCCCGACACCCGCCAACACCCGCTGACGCGCC
CTGACGGGCTTGTCTGCTCCCGGCATCCGCTTACAGACAAGCTGTGACCGTCTCCGGGAGCTGCATGTGT
CAGAGGTTTTCACCGTCATCACCGAAACGCGCGAGGCAGCTGCGGTAAAGCTCATCAGCGTGGTCGTGAA
GCGATTCACAGATGTCTGCCTGTTCATCCGCGTCCAGCTCGTTGAGTTTCTCCAGAAGCGTTAATGTCTG
GCTTCTGATAAAGCGGGCCATGTTAAGGGCGGTTTTTTCCTGTTTGGTCACTGATGCCTCCGTGTAAGGG
GGATTTCTGTTCATGGGGGTAATGATACCGATGAAACGAGAGAGGATGCTCACGATACGGGTTACTGATG
ATGAACATGCCCGGTTACTGGAACGTTGTGAGGGTAAACAACTGGCGGTATGGATGCGGCGGGACCAGAG
AAAAATCACTCAGGGTCAATGCCAGCGCTTCGTTAATACAGATGTAGGTGTTCCACAGGGTAGCCAGCAG
CATCCTGCGATGCAGATCCGGAACATAATGGTGCAGGGCGCTGACTTCCGCGTTTCCAGACTTTACGAAA
CACGGAAACCGAAGACCATTCATGTTGTTGCTCAGGTCGCAGACGTTTTGCAGCAGCAGTCGCTTCACGT
TCGCTCGCGTATCGGTGATTCATTCTGCTAACCAGTAAGGCAACCCCGCCAGCCTAGCCGGGTCCTCAAC
GACAGGAGCACGATCATGCGCACCCGTGGGGCCGCCATGCCGGCGATAATGGCCTGCTTCTCGCCGAAAC
GTTTGGTGGCGGGACCAGTGACGAAGGCTTGAGCGAGGGCGTGCAAGATTCCGAATACCGCAAGCGACAG
GCCGATCATCGTCGCGCTCCAGCGAAAGCGGTCCTCGCCGAAAATGACCCAGAGCGCTGCCGGCACCTGT
CCTACGAGTTGCATGATAAAGAAGACAGTCATAAGTGCGGCGACGATAGTCATGCCCCGCGCCCACCGGA
AGGAGCTGACTGGGTTGAAGGCTCTCAAGGGCATCGGTCGAGATCCCGGTGCCTAATGAGTGAGCTAACT
TACATTAATTGCGTTGCGCTCACTGCCCGCTTTCCAGTCGGGAAACCTGTCGTGCCAGCTGCATTAATGA
ATCGGCCAACGCGCGGGGAGAGGCGGTTTGCGTATTGGGCGCCAGGGTGGTTTTTCTTTTCACCAGTGAG
ACGGGCAACAGCTGATTGCCCTTCACCGCCTGGCCCTGAGAGAGTTGCAGCAAGCGGTCCACGCTGGTTT
GCCCCAGCAGGCGAAAATCCTGTTTGATGGTGGTTAACGGCGGGATATAACATGAGCTGTCTTCGGTATC
GTCGTATCCCACTACCGAGATATCCGCACCAACGCGCAGCCCGGACTCGGTAATGGCGCGCATTGCGCCC
AGCGCCATCTGATCGTTGGCAACCAGCATCGCAGTGGGAACGATGCCCTCATTCAGCATTTGCATGGTTT
GTTGAAAACCGGACATGGCACTCCAGTCGCCTTCCCGTTCCGCTATCGGCTGAATTTGATTGCGAGTGAG
ATATTTATGCCAGCCAGCCAGACGCAGACGCGCCGAGACAGAACTTAATGGGCCCGCTAACAGCGCGATT
TGCTGGTGACCCAATGCGACCAGATGCTCCACGCCCAGTCGCGTACCGTCTTCATGGGAGAAAATAATAC
TGTTGATGGGTGTCTGGTCAGAGACATCAAGAAATAACGCCGGAACATTAGTGCAGGCAGCTTCCACAGC
AATGGCATCCTGGTCATCCAGCGGATAGTTAATGATCAGCCCACTGACGCGTTGCGCGAGAAGATTGTGC
ACCGCCGCTTTACAGGCTTCGACGCCGCTTCGTTCTACCATCGACACCACCACGCTGGCACCCAGTTGAT
CGGCGCGAGATTTAATCGCCGCGACAATTTGCGACGGCGCGTGCAGGGCCAGACTGGAGGTGGCAACGCC
AATCAGCAACGACTGTTTGCCCGCCAGTTGTTGTGCCACGCGGTTGGGAATGTAATTCAGCTCCGCCATC
GCCGCTTCCACTTTTTCCCGCGTTTTCGCAGAAACGTGGCTGGCCTGGTTCACCACGCGGGAAACGGTCT
GATAAGAGACACCGGCATACTCTGCGACATCGTATAACGTTACTGGTTTCACATTCACCACCCTGAATTG
ACTCTCTTCCGGGCGCTATCATGCCATACCGCGAAAGGTTTTGCGCCATTCGATGGTGTCCGGGATCTCG
ACGCTCTCCCTTATGCGACTCCTGCATTAGGAAGCAGCCCAGTAGTAGGTTGAGGCCGTTGAGCACCGCC
GCCGCAAGGAATGGTGCATGCAAGGAGATGGCGCCCAACAGTCCCCCGGCCACGGGGCCTGCCACCATAC
CCACGCCGAAACAAGCGCTCATGAGCCCGAAGTGGCGAGCCCGATCTTCCCCATCGGTGATGTCGGCGAT
ATAGGCGCCAGCAACCGCACCTGTGGCGCCGGTGATGCCGGCCACGATGCGTCCGGCGTAGAGGATCGAG
ATCTCGATCCC
